Addgene plasmid #1603: L3828
Purpose: (Empty Backbone)
Depositing lab: Andrew Fire. Depositing organization: Carnegie Institution for Science.
Backbone
  Vector backbone: Unknown
  Backbone size (bp): 3616
  Vector type: Worm Expression
Growth in bacteria
  Bacterial resistance: Ampicillin, 100 μg/mL
  Growth temperature: 37°C
  Growth strain: DH5alpha
  Copy number: Unknown
Gene/Insert
  Gene/Insert name: None
  Tag / fusion protein: gfpN, IVSR, gfpS65C, IVSS, IVST, gfpC, lacZN
  Cloning method: Restriction Enzyme
Terms and licenses: Academic/Nonprofit Terms; Industry Terms: Not Available to Industry
Depositor comments: See Fire Lab Vector Kit Documentation 1997. Fire Lab Miniprep Number pPD118.90, Ligation number L3828.
How to cite: L3828 was a gift from Andrew Fire (Addgene plasmid # 1603 ; http://n2t.net/addgene:1603 ; RRID:Addgene_1603)
