[The description below was written by a language model from this plasmid's Addgene catalogue record and pLannotate feature annotations shown in this document.]
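Description:
L3828 is a small (3,616 bp) empty-backbone plasmid from a 1997 C. elegans vector kit, catalogued as a worm expression vector. The parent backbone is recorded as unknown, but the annotated features point to a pUC/pBR322-type cloning plasmid: a high-copy ColE1/pMB1-family origin of replication, a β-lactamase gene with its own promoter conferring ampicillin resistance for selection in E. coli, and remnants of the bom region, rop and lacI. A CAP binding site, lac promoter and lac operator sit just upstream of the payload, which is typical of the lacZα cloning region in this plasmid family.

The payload is a GFP coding cassette rather than a gene of interest. The catalogue lists its segments as gfpN, IVSR, gfpS65C, IVSS, IVST, gfpC and lacZN. This indicates a green fluorescent protein carrying the S65C chromophore substitution, with its coding region interrupted by three short synthetic introns (IVS elements). Introns of this kind are commonly included to improve transgene expression in worms. The cassette is followed by an N-terminal portion of lacZ. The feature table agrees with this, annotating an Aequorea victoria-derived green fluorescent protein spanning about 860 bp, longer than an uninterrupted GFP reading frame, and then a lacZα fragment.

No worm promoter, 3′ UTR or transformation marker is annotated or stated in the record. The plasmid therefore appears to be a source of the intron-containing GFP module, or a recipient for restriction-enzyme cloning of promoters or coding sequences to build GFP reporter fusions for C. elegans. The record does not describe a specific intended use and refers instead to the vector kit documentation.
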