Features (pLannotate 1.2.2; 11 found; start..end, strand, type, name):
     86..946     +  CDS            sg25: sg25 is a basic (constitutively fluorescent) green fluorescent protein published in 1997, derived from Aequorea victoria.
   1001..1158    +  CDS            lacZα (fragment): LacZα fragment of β-galactosidase; lacZ fragment
   1164..1263    -  misc_feature   bom (fragment): basis of mobility region from pBR322
   1365..1400    -  CDS            rop (fragment): Rop protein, which maintains plasmids at low copy number; rop
   1495..1599    +  promoter       AmpR promoter: bla
   1600..2460    +  CDS            AmpR: β-lactamase; bla; confers resistance to ampicillin, carbenicillin, and related antibiotics
   2631..3219    +  rep_origin     ori: high-copy-number ColE1/pMB1/pBR322/pUC origin of replication
   3402..3494    +  CDS            lacI (fragment): lac repressor; lacI; The lac repressor binds to the lac operator to inhibit transcription in E. coli. This inhibition can be relieved by adding lactose or isopropyl-β-D-thiogalactopyranoside (IPTG).
   3507..3528    +  protein_bind   CAP binding site: CAP binding activates transcription in the presence of cAMP. E. coli catabolite activator protein
   3543..3573    +  promoter       lac promoter: promoter for the E. coli lac operon
   3581..3597    +  protein_bind   lac operator: The lac repressor binds to the lac operator to inhibit transcription in E. coli. This inhibition can be relieved by adding lactose or isopropyl-β-D-thiogalactopyranoside (IPTG). lac repressor encoded by lacI
>Addgene plasmid #1603 | L3828 | depositor full sequence | sequence record 213 | Author sequence
ATGACCATGATTACGCCAAGCTTTCACGCGTCCTGGTACCGCTGCAGCGCTTAAGTTGGGAATTCAAGTA
CCGGTAGAAAAAATGAGTAAAGGAGAAGAACTTTTCACTGGAGTTGTCCCAATTCTTGTTGAATTAGATG
GTGATGTTAATGGGCACAAATTTTCTGTCAGTGGAGAGGGTGAAGGTGATGCAACATACGGAAAACTTAC
CCTTAAATTTATTTGCACTACTGGAAAACTACCTGTTCCATGGGTAAGTTTAAACATATATATACTAACT
AACCCTGATTATTTAAATTTTCAGCCAACACTTGTCACTACTTTCTGTTATGGTGTTCAATGCTTCTCGA
GATACCCAGATCATATGAAACGGCATGACTTTTTCAAGAGTGCCATGCCCGAAGGTTATGTACAGGAAAG
AACTATATTTTTCAAAGATGACGGGAACTACAAGACACGTAAGTTTAAACAGTTCGGTACTAACTAACCA
TACATATTTAAATTTTCAGGTGCTGAAGTCAAGTTTGAAGGTGATACCCTTGTTAATAGAATCGAGTTAA
AAGGTATTGATTTTAAAGAAGATGGAAACATTCTTGGACACAAATTGGAATACAACTATAACTCACACAA
TGTATACATCATGGCAGACAAACAAAAGAATGGAATCAAAGTTGTAAGTTTAAACATGATTTTACTAACT
AACTAATCTGATTTAAATTTTCAGAACTTCAAAATTAGACACAACATTGAAGATGGAAGCGTTCAACTAG
CAGACCATTATCAACAAAATACTCCAATTGGCGATGGCCCTGTCCTTTTACCAGACAACCATTACCTGTC
CACACAATCTGCCCTTTCGAAAGATCCCAACGAAAAGAGAGACCACATGGTCCTTCTTGAGTTTGTAACA
GCTGCTGGGATTACACATGGCATGGACGAACTATACAAAAGCCCACAAGCTTTCACGCGTCCTGGTACCG
CTGCAGCGCTTAAGTTGGGAATTCACTGGCCGTCGTTTTACAACGTCGTGACTGGGAAAACCCTGGCGTT
ACCCAACTTAATCGCCTTGCAGCACATCCCCCTTTCGCCAGCTGGCGTAATAGCGAAGAGGCCCGCACCG
ATCGCCCTTCCCAACAGTTGCGCAGCCTGAATGGCGAATGGCGCCTGATGCGGTATTTTCTCCTTACGCA
TCTGTGCGGTATTTCACACCGCATATGGTGCACTCTCAGTACAATCTGCTCTGATGCCGCATAGTTAAGC
CAGCCCCGACACCCGCCAACACCCGCTGACGCGCCCTGACGGGCTTGTCTGCTCCCGGCATCCGCTTACA
GACAAGCTGTGACCGTCTCCGGGAGCTGCATGTGTCAGAGGTTTTCACCGTCATCACCGAAACGCGCGAG
ACGAAAGGGCCTCGTGATACGCCTATTTTTATAGGTTAATGTCATGATAATAATGGTTTCTTAGACGTCA
GGTGGCACTTTTCGGGGAAATGTGCGCGGAACCCCTATTTGTTTATTTTTCTAAATACATTCAAATATGT
ATCCGCTCATGAGACAATAACCCTGATAAATGCTTCAATAATATTGAAAAAGGAAGAGTATGAGTATTCA
ACATTTCCGTGTCGCCCTTATTCCCTTTTTTGCGGCATTTTGCCTTCCTGTTTTTGCTCACCCAGAAACG
CTGGTGAAAGTAAAAGATGCTGAAGATCAGTTGGGTGCACGAGTGGGTTACATCGAACTGGATCTCAACA
GCGGTAAGATCCTTGAGAGTTTTCGCCCCGAAGAACGTTTTCCAATGATGAGCACTTTTAAAGTTCTGCT
ATGTGGCGCGGTATTATCCCGTATTGACGCCGGGCAAGAGCAACTCGGTCGCCGCATACACTATTCTCAG
AATGACTTGGTTGAGTACTCACCAGTCACAGAAAAGCATCTTACGGATGGCATGACAGTAAGAGAATTAT
GCAGTGCTGCCATAACCATGAGTGATAACACTGCGGCCAACTTACTTCTGACAACGATCGGAGGACCGAA
GGAGCTAACCGCTTTTTTGCACAACATGGGGGATCATGTAACTCGCCTTGATCGTTGGGAACCGGAGCTG
AATGAAGCCATACCAAACGACGAGCGTGACACCACGATGCCTGTAGCAATGGCAACAACGTTGCGCAAAC
TATTAACTGGCGAACTACTTACTCTAGCTTCCCGGCAACAATTAATAGACTGGATGGAGGCGGATAAAGT
TGCAGGACCACTTCTGCGCTCGGCCCTTCCGGCTGGCTGGTTTATTGCTGATAAATCTGGAGCCGGTGAG
CGTGGGTCTCGCGGTATCATTGCAGCACTGGGGCCAGATGGTAAGCCCTCCCGTATCGTAGTTATCTACA
CGACGGGGAGTCAGGCAACTATGGATGAACGAAATAGACAGATCGCTGAGATAGGTGCCTCACTGATTAA
GCATTGGTAACTGTCAGACCAAGTTTACTCATATATACTTTAGATTGATTTAAAACTTCATTTTTAATTT
AAAAGGATCTAGGTGAAGATCCTTTTTGATAATCTCATGACCAAAATCCCTTAACGTGAGTTTTCGTTCC
ACTGAGCGTCAGACCCCGTAGAAAAGATCAAAGGATCTTCTTGAGATCCTTTTTTTCTGCGCGTAATCTG
CTGCTTGCAAACAAAAAAACCACCGCTACCAGCGGTGGTTTGTTTGCCGGATCAAGAGCTACCAACTCTT
TTTCCGAAGGTAACTGGCTTCAGCAGAGCGCAGATACCAAATACTGTCCTTCTAGTGTAGCCGTAGTTAG
GCCACCACTTCAAGAACTCTGTAGCACCGCCTACATACCTCGCTCTGCTAATCCTGTTACCAGTGGCTGC
TGCCAGTGGCGATAAGTCGTGTCTTACCGGGTTGGACTCAAGACGATAGTTACCGGATAAGGCGCAGCGG
TCGGGCTGAACGGGGGGTTCGTGCACACAGCCCAGCTTGGAGCGAACGACCTACACCGAACTGAGATACC
TACAGCGTGAGCTATGAGAAAGCGCCACGCTTCCCGAAGGGAGAAAGGCGGACAGGTATCCGGTAAGCGG
CAGGGTCGGAACAGGAGAGCGCACGAGGGAGCTTCCAGGGGGAAACGCCTGGTATCTTTATAGTCCTGTC
GGGTTTCGCCACCTCTGACTTGAGCGTCGATTTTTGTGATGCTCGTCAGGGGGGCGGAGCCTATGGAAAA
ACGCCAGCAACGCGGCCTTTTTACGGTTCCTGGCCTTTTGCTGGCCTTTTGCTCACATGTTCTTTCCTGC
GTTATCCCCTGATTCTGTGGATAACCGTATTACCGCCTTTGAGTGAGCTGATACCGCTCGCCGCAGCCGA
ACGACCGAGCGCAGCGAGTCAGTGAGCGAGGAAGCGGAAGAGCGCCCAATACGCAAACCGCCTCTCCCCG
CGCGTTGGCCGATTCATTAATGCAGCTGGCACGACAGGTTTCCCGACTGGAAAGCGGGCAGTGAGCGCAA
CGCAATTAATGTGAGTTAGCTCACTCATTAGGCACCCCAGGCTTTACACTTTATGCTTCCGGCTCGTATG
TTGTGTGGAATTGTGAGCGGATAACAATTTCACACAGGAAACAGCT
